>Addgene plasmid #138243 | pFP.R373 | addgene full sequence | sequence record 304854 | Addgene NGS Result
TGCCACCTGACGTCTAAGAAAAGGAATATTCAGCAATTTGCCCGTGCCGAAGAAAGGCCCACCCGTGAAG
GTGAGCCAGTGAGTTGATTGCTACGTAATTAGTTAGTTAGCCCTTAGTGACTCGAATTCGCGGCCGCTTC
TAGAGTTATGACAACTTGACGGCTACATCATTCACTTTTTCTTCACAACCGGCACGGAACTCGCTCGGGC
TGGCCCCGGTGCATTTTTTAAATACCCGCGAGAAATAGAGTTGATCGTCAAAACCAACATTGCGACCGAC
GGTGGCGATAGGCATCCGGGTGGTGCTCAAAAGCAGCTTCGCCTGGCTGATACGTTGGTCCTCGCGCCAG
CTTAAGACGCTAATCCCTAACTGCTGGCGGAAAAGATGTGACAGACGCGACGGCGACAAGCAAACATGCT
GTGCGACGCTGGCGATATCAAAATTGCTGTCTGCCAGGTGATCGCTGATGTACTGACAAGCCTCGCGTAC
CCGATTATCCATCGGTGGATGGAGCGACTCGTTAATCGCTTCCATGCGCCGCAGTAACAATTGCTCAAGC
AGATTTATCGCCAGCAGCTCCGAATAGCGCCCTTCCCCTTGCCCGGCGTTAATGATTTGCCCAAACAGGT
CGCTGAAATGCGGCTGGTGCGCTTCATCCGGGCGAAAGAACCCCGTATTGGCAAATATTGACGGCCAGTT
AAGCCATTCATGCCAGTAGGCGCGCGGACGAAAGTAAACCCACTGGTGATACCATTCGCGAGCCTCCGGA
TGACGACCGTAGTGATGAATCTCTCCTGGCGGGAACAGCAAAATATCACCCGGTCGGCAAACAAATTCTC
GTCCCTGATTTTTCACCACCCCCTGACCGCGAATGGTGAGATTGAGAATATAACCTTTCATTCCCAGCGG
TCGGTCGATAAAAAAATCGAGATAACCGTTGGCCTCAATCGGCGTTAAACCCGCCACCAGATGGGCATTA
AACGAGTATCCCGGCAGCAGGGGATCATTTTGCGCTTCAGCCATACTTTTCATACTCCCGCCATTCAGAG
AAGAAACCAATTGTCCATATTGCATCAGACATTGCCGTCACTGCGTCTTTTACTGGCTCTTCTCGCTAAC
CAAACCGGTAACCCCGCTTATTAAAAGCATTCTGTAACAAAGCGGGACCAAAGCCATGACAAAAACGCGT
AACAAAAGTGTCTATAATCACGGCAGAAAAGTCCACATTGATTATTTGCACGGCGTCACACTTTGCTATG
CCATAGCATTTTTATCCATAAGATTAGCGGATCCTACCTGACGCTTTTTATCGCAACTCTCTACTGTTTC
TCCATTACTAGAGATTAAAGAGGAGAAATACTAGATGGTGAGCAAGGGCGAAGAAGACAACATGGCCATC
ATCAAGGAGTTCATGCGCTTCAAGGTGCACATGGAGGGCTCCGTGAACGGCCACGAGTTCGAGATCGAGG
GCGAGGGCGAGGGCCGCCCCTACGAGGGCACCCAGACCGCCAAGCTGAAGGTGACCAAGGGTGGCCCCCT
GCCCTTCGCCTGGGACATCCTGTCCCCTCAGTTCATGTACGGCTCCAAGGCCTACGTGAAGCACCCCGCC
GACATCCCCGACTACTTGAAGCTGTCCTTCCCCGAGGGCTTCAAGTGGGAGCGCGTGATGAACTTCGAGG
ACGGCGGCGTGGTGACCGTGACCCAGGACTCCTCCTTGCAGGACGGCGAGTTCATCTACAAGGTGAAGCT
GCGCGGCACCAACTTCCCCTCCGACGGCCCCGTAATGCAGAAGAAGACCATGGGCTGGGAGGCCTCCTCC
GAGCGGATGTACCCCGAGGACGGAAAGGCCTGCCTGCATCGACACACTCAGGTTCTTACTGATGGCGGAT
TTAAAGATATCATGGCCGTTACCAGTACTGATAAAGTCTGGAGCGGCGAAAAATGGGTTAATACTAAGGG
GGCACATCTGATGGGGTGGAAACCGGTTATTAATGTCGATGGTGTTCTCATGACCGAAGATCACAAAATT
CTCACCCACAGCTGGAAACAGGCAAAGCAGCTGGTTTCTAACAAATATATGATGGATCGTGCTCTCGAAA
TAGGCATGGATGCATGGCTCTCTTGTGCGAGTTATCAAAATGATAAAGCCAAGGACAATTACAGTAGTAA
CGTTATTGTGGAACGGTGCCTGGGCGGCAGTGCCGGGTCTGCTGCGGGCTCAGGCAATCTGAACGGCAAA
CTGACGTACTGTGAACCAGTTTATGATCTAATAGATGTGGAGGACGGTAACCGATTCCTAATTGCGTCAG
ATTCCGGTTTTTTAGTGGCTCATAACTGCGAACTGGGCGCCCTGAAGGGCGAGATCAAGCAGAGGCTGAA
GCTGAAGGACGGCGGCCACTACGACGCTGAGGTCAAGACCACCTACAAGGCCAAGAAGCCCGTGCAGCTG
CCCGGCGCCTACAACGTCAACATCAAGTTGGACATCACCTCCCACAACGAGGACTACACCATCGTGGAAC
AGTACGAACGCGCCGAGGGCCGCCACTCCACCGGCGGCATGGACGAGCTGTACAAGCATCATCACCATCA
CCACTAATAATACTAGTAGCGGCCGCTGCAGGAGTCACTAAGGGTTAGTTAGTTAGATTAGCAGAAAGTC
AAAAGCCTCCGACCGGAGGCTTTTGACTAAAACTTCCCTTGTGGTTATCATTGGGGCTCACTCAAAGGCG
GTAATCAGATAAAAAAAATCCTTAGCTTTCGCTAAGGATGATTTCTGCTAGAGATGGAATAGACTGGATG
GAGGCGGATAAAGTTGCAGGACCACTTCTGCGCTCGGCCCTTCCGGCTGGCTGGTTTATTGCTGATAAAT
CTGGAGCCGGTGAGCGTGGGTCTCGCGGTATCATTGCAGCACTGGGGCCAGATGGTAAGCCCTCCCGTAT
CGTAGTTATCTACACGACGGGGAGTCAGGCAACTATGGATGAACGAAATAGACAGATCGCTGAGATAGGT
GCCTCACTGATTAAGCATTGGTAACTGTCAGACCAAGTTTACTCATATATACTTTAGATTGATTTAAAAC
TTCATTTTTAATTTAAAAGGATCTAGGTGAAGATCCTTTTTGATAATCTCATGACCAAAATCCCTTAACG
TGAGTTTTCGTTCCACTGAGCGTCAGACCCCTTAATAAGATGATCTTCTTGAGATCGTTTTGGTCTGCGC
GTAATCTCTTGCTCTGAAAACGAAAAAACCGCCTTGCAGGGCGGTTTTCGAAGGTTCTCTGAGCTACCAA
CTCTTTGAACCGAGGTAACTGGCTTGGAGGAGCGCAGTCACCAAAACTTGTCCTTTCAGTTTAGCCTTAA
CCGGCGCATGACTTCAAGACTAACTCCTCTAAATCAATTACCAGTGGCTGCTGCCAGTGGTGCTTTTGCA
TGTCTTTCCGGGTTGGACTCAAGACGATAGTTACCGGATAAGGCGCAGCGGTCGGACTGAACGGGGGGTT
CGTGCATACAGTCCAGCTTGGAGCGAACTGCCTACCCGGAACTGAGTGTCAGGCGTGGAATGAGACAAAC
GCGGCCATAACAGCGGAATGACACCGGTAAACCGAAAGGCAGGAACAGGAGAGCGCACGAGGGAGCCGCC
AGGGGGAAACGCCTGGTATCTTTATAGTCCTGTCGGGTTTCGCCACCACTGATTTGAGCGTCAGATTTCG
TGATGCTTGTCAGGGGGGCGGAGCCTATGGAAAAACGGCTTTGCCGCGGCCCTCTCACTTCCCTGTTAAG
TATCTTCCTGGCATCTTCCAGGAAATCTCCGCCCCGTTCGTAAGCCATTTCCGCTCGCCGCAGTCGAACG
ACCGAGCGTAGCGAGTCAGTGAGCGAGGAAGCGGAATATATCCTGTATCACATATTCTGCTGACGCACCG
GTGCAGCCTTTTTTCTCCTGCCACATGAAGCACTTCACTGACACCCTCATCAGTGCCAACATAGTAAGCC
AGTATACACTCCGCTAGCGCTGAGGTCTGCCTCGTGAAGAAGGTGTTGCTGACTCATACCAGGCCTGAAT
CGCCCCATCATCCAGCCAGAAAGTGAGGGAGCCACGGTTGATGAGAGCTTTGTTGTAGGTGGACCAGTTG
GTGATTTTGAACTTTTGCTTTGCCACGGAACGGTCTGCGTTGTCGGGAAGATGCGTGATCTGATCCTTCA
ACTCAGCAAAAGTTCGATTTATTCAACAAAGCCACGTTGTGTCTCAAAATCTCTGATGTTACATTGCACA
AGATAAAAATATATCATCATGAACAATAAAACTGTCTGCTTACATAAACAGTAATACAAGGGGTGTTTAC
TAGAGGAGATTCTCATGTTTGACAGCTTATCATCGATAAGCTTTAATGCGGTAGTTTATCACAGTTAAAT
TGCTAACGCAGTCAGGCACCGTGTATGAAATCTAACAATGCGCTCATCGTCATTCTCGGCACCGTCACCC
TGGACGCTGTAGGCATAGGCTTGGTTATGCCGGTACTGCCGGGCCTCTTGCGGGATATCGTCCATTCCGA
CAGTATTGCCAGTCACTATGGCGTGCTGCTTGCGCTCTATGCGTTGATGCAATTTCTTTGCGCACCCGTT
CTCGGAGCCCTGTCCGACCGCTTTGGCCGCCGTCCAGTCCTGCTCGCTTCGCTCCTTGGAGCCACTATCG
ACTACGCGATCATGGCGACCACACCCGTCCTGTGGATTCTCTACGCCGGACGCATCGTGGCGGGCATCAC
GGGTGCCACAGGTGCGGTTGCTGGTGCCTATATCGCCGACATCACCGATGGGGAAGATCGGGCTCGCCAC
TTCGGGCTCATGAGCGCTTGTTTCGGCGTGGGTATGGTGGCAGGCCCCGTGGCCGGGGGACTGTTGGGTG
CCATCTCCTTGCATGCACCATTCCTTGCGGCGGCGGTGCTCAACGGCCTCAACCTCCTCCTGGGCTGCTT
CCTTATGCAGGAATCGCATAAGGGAGAGCGCCGTCCGATGCCCTTGCGTGCCTTCAATCCAGTCAGCTCC
TTCCGGTGGGCGCGGGGCATGACTATCGTCGCCGCACTTATGACTGTTTTCTTTATCATGCAACTCGTAG
GACAGGTTCCGGCAGCGCTCTGGGTCATTTTCGGCGAGGACCGCTTTCGCTGGAGCGCGACGATGATCGG
CCTGTCGCTTGCGGTATTCGGAATCTTGCACGCCCTCGCTCAAGCCTTCGTCACGGGCCCCGCCACCAAA
CGTTTCGGCGAGAAGCAGGCCATTATCGCGGGCATGGCGGCCGACGCGCTGGGCTACGTCTTGCTGGCGT
TCGCGACGCGCGGCTGGATGGCCTTCCCCATTATGATTCTTCTCGCTTCCGGCGGCATCGGTATGCCCGC
GTTGCAGGCCATGCTGTCCCGCCAAGTAGATGACGACCATCAGGGACAGCTTCAAGGGTCGCTCGCGGCT
CTTACCAGCCTCACTTCGATCATTGGACCGCTGATCGTCACGGCGATTTATGCCGCCTCGGCGAGCACAT
GGAACGGGTTGGCATGGATTGTAGGTGCCGCCCTTTACCTTGTCTGCCTCCCCGCGTTGCGTCGCGGTGC
ATGGAGCCGGGCCACCTCGACCTAATAATACTAGCTCCGGCAAAAAAACGGGCAAGGTGTCACCACCCTG
CCCTTTTTCTTTAAAACCGAAAAGATTACTTCGCGTT
Features (pLannotate 1.2.2; 16 found; start..end, strand, type, name):
     48..77      -  terminator     T3Te terminator: phage T3 early transcription terminator
    124..145     +  misc_feature   BioBrick prefix: BioBrick prefix for parts that do not start with "ATG"
    146..1024    -  CDS            araC: L-arabinose regulatory protein; araC
   1051..1335    +  promoter       araBAD promoter: araBAD; promoter of the L-arabinose operon of E. coli; the araC regulatory gene is transcribed in the opposite direction (Guzman et al., 1995)
   1365..1843    +  CDS            mCherry (fragment): monomeric derivative of DsRed fluorescent protein (Shaner et al., 2004) mammalian codon-optimized
   2346..2576    +  CDS            mCherry (fragment): monomeric derivative of DsRed fluorescent protein (Shaner et al., 2004) mammalian codon-optimized
   2601..2621    +  misc_feature   BioBrick suffix: universal suffix for all parts
   2657..2688    +  terminator     tonB terminator: bidirectional E. coli tonB-P14 transcription terminator
   2735..2775    -  terminator     bacterial terminator (fragment): putative bacterial transcription terminator
   2788..3033    +  CDS            bla(M) (fragment): β-lactamase lacking the signal sequence; bla(M); allows cytosolic expression of β-lactamase
   3199..3743    +  rep_origin     p15A ori: Plasmids containing the medium-copy-number p15A origin of replication can be propagated in E. coli cells that contain a second plasmid with the ColE1 origin.
   3831..3886    +  rep_origin     RSF ori (fragment): Plasmids containing the RSF 1030 origin of replication can be propagated in E. coli cells that contain additional plasmids with compatible origins.
   3985..4011    -  misc_feature   bom (fragment): basis of mobility region from pBR322
   4359..4387    +  promoter       tet promoter: E. coli promoter for tetracycline efflux protein gene
   4435..5623    +  CDS            TcR (fragment): tetracycline efflux protein; tet; confers resistance to tetracycline
   5636..5695    +  terminator     his operon terminator: This putative transcriptin terminator from the E. coli his operon has a 2-bp deletion introduced during synthesis. Its efficiency has not been determined.
