[The description below was written by a language model from this plasmid's Addgene catalogue record and pLannotate feature annotations shown in this document.]
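Description:
pFP.R373 is a 5.7 kb bacterial expression and synthetic-biology plasmid built on the BioBrick vector pSB3T5. It replicates in E. coli from a p15A origin, which gives a low-to-medium copy number and is compatible with ColE1-type plasmids. Selection is by tetracycline, through a tetracycline efflux gene driven by its own tet promoter. The cloning region sits between the BioBrick prefix and suffix and is insulated from the backbone by flanking transcription terminators (T3Te, tonB and his operon terminators). The annotation also picks up short fragments of β-lactamase, the RSF origin and the bom region. These appear to be backbone remnants rather than functional elements, and ampicillin is not listed as a selection.

The payload is an arabinose-inducible reporter cassette in the classic divergent arrangement. The araC regulator is encoded on the reverse strand, with its promoter recorded as iPC, and the araBAD promoter faces the other way to drive the reporter. That reporter is a single open reading frame in which mCherry is split into an N-terminal and a C-terminal portion, annotated as two separate fragments. The gap of about 500 bp between them is unannotated and corresponds to the SaP-dpol intein named in the catalogue entry. The junction residues GKA and CEL in the insert name appear to denote the extein sequences flanking the intein, and a C-terminal 6xHis tag allows detection or purification. Because the intein is present in cis as one contiguous polypeptide, its self-excision should ligate the two mCherry halves and restore fluorescence on arabinose induction. This gives a readout of splicing activity for this intein, in the context of characterising a library of orthogonal split inteins. The record does not explain the asterisk in the intein name.
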