Addgene plasmid #138243: pFP.R373
Purpose: Expresses the split mCherry reporter interrupted by the SaP-dpol intein (in cis)
Depositing lab: Baojun Wang. Depositing organization: University of Edinburgh. Publication: An expanded library of orthogonal split inteins enables modular multi-peptide assemblies. Pinto F, Thornton EL, Wang B. Nat Commun. 2020 Mar 23;11(1):1529. doi: 10.1038/s41467-020-15272-2. PubMed 32251274.
Backbone
  Vector backbone: pSB3T5
  Backbone manufacturer: BioBrick vector, IGEM registry
  Backbone size w/o insert (bp): 3252
  Total vector size (bp): 5707
  Vector type: Bacterial Expression, Synthetic Biology
Growth in bacteria
  Bacterial resistance: Tetracycline, 10 μg/mL
  Growth temperature: 37°C
  Growth strain: DH5alpha
  Copy number: Low Copy
Gene/Insert 1
  Gene/Insert name: araC
  Insert size (bp): 930
  Entrez Gene: araC (a.k.a. b0064, ECK0065)
  Promoter: iPC
  Cloning method: Gibson Cloning
  Sequencing primers: 5′ VF2 - TGCCACCTGACGTCTAAGAA
Gene/Insert 2
  Gene/Insert name: mCherryN(GKA).SaP-dpol*.(CEL)mCherryC.H6
  Species: Synthetic
  Insert size (bp): 1233
  Promoter: P(araBAD)
  Tag / fusion protein: 6xHis (C terminal on insert)
  Cloning method: Gibson Cloning
  Sequencing primers: 5′ araC_F2 - AACCCACTGGTGATACCATTCG; 3′ VR - ATTACCGCCTTTGAGTGAGC
Terms and licenses: Academic/Nonprofit Terms; Industry Terms: Not Available to Industry
How to cite: pFP.R373 was a gift from Baojun Wang (Addgene plasmid # 138243 ; http://n2t.net/addgene:138243 ; RRID:Addgene_138243)
